Addgene plasmid #78331: hMYF5-3xHA-IRES-hrGFP (#397)
Purpose: Overexpression of human MYF5 ORF with a 3xHA C-terminal tag and an IRES-hrGFP reporter
Depositing lab: Matthew Alexander & Louis Kunkel. Depositing organization: Boston Children's Hospital.
Backbone
  Vector backbone: pIRES-2a-hrGFP
  Backbone manufacturer: Agilent Technologies
  Backbone size w/o insert (bp): 5000
  Total vector size (bp): 5800
  Vector type: Mammalian Expression
Growth in bacteria
  Bacterial resistance: Ampicillin, 100 μg/mL
  Growth temperature: 37°C
  Growth strain: DH5alpha
  Copy number: High Copy
Gene/Insert
  Gene/Insert name: MYF5 (alt name: Myogenic Factor 5)
  Species: H. sapiens (human)
  Insert size (bp): 765
  GenBank ID: NM_005593.2
  Entrez Gene: MYF5 (a.k.a. EORVA, bHLHc2)
  Promoter: CMV
  Tag / fusion protein: 3x HA tag (C terminal on backbone); IRES-hrGFP (C terminal on backbone)
  Cloning method: Restriction Enzyme; 5′ cloning site Not1 (not destroyed); 3′ cloning site Xho1 (not destroyed)
  Sequencing primers: 5′ AATTAACCCTCACTAAAGGG; 3′ CTATTAAGCGTAGTCAGGTACATC
Terms and licenses: Academic/Nonprofit Terms; Industry Terms: Not Available to Industry
Depositor comments: Please contact Dr. Alexander if you have any questions.
How to cite: hMYF5-3xHA-IRES-hrGFP (#397) was a gift from Matthew Alexander & Louis Kunkel (Addgene plasmid # 78331 ; http://n2t.net/addgene:78331 ; RRID:Addgene_78331)
