[The description below was written by a language model from this plasmid's Addgene catalogue record.]
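Description:
hMYF5-3xHA-IRES-hrGFP is a mammalian expression plasmid built on the commercial pIRES-2a-hrGFP backbone, with a recorded total size of about 5.8 kb (roughly 5 kb of backbone plus the insert). It is propagated in E. coli as a high-copy plasmid under ampicillin selection. The record does not list the bacterial origin of replication or any mammalian selection marker, and no feature table is available to confirm other backbone elements.

The payload is the human MYF5 open reading frame (Myogenic Factor 5, a basic helix-loop-helix myogenic regulatory factor), an insert of about 765 bp cloned by restriction digestion between NotI and XhoI sites, both of which are retained. Expression is driven by the CMV promoter, a strong constitutive promoter in most mammalian cell types. The ORF is joined in frame to a backbone-encoded 3xHA epitope tag at its C terminus, allowing the protein to be detected or immunoprecipitated with anti-HA antibodies. Downstream, an internal ribosome entry site (IRES) directs independent translation of humanized recombinant GFP (hrGFP) from the same bicistronic transcript. Although the catalogue lists IRES-hrGFP alongside the tag, the IRES arrangement means hrGFP is produced as a separate protein rather than fused to MYF5, so green fluorescence marks transfected, expressing cells without altering the MYF5 protein.

The stated purpose is overexpression of HA-tagged human MYF5, with the hrGFP reporter available for identifying or sorting expressing cells.
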