>Addgene plasmid #78331 | hMYF5-3xHA-IRES-hrGFP (#397) | addgene partial sequence | sequence record 152193 | CMV-F 5'-CGCAAATGGGCGGTAGGCGTG-3'
ACCGTCAGATCCGCTAGCGATTACGCCAAGCTCGAAATTAACCCTCACTAAAGGGAACAAAAGCTGGAGC
TCCACCGCGGTGGCGGCCGCCACCATGGACGTGATGGATGGCTGCCAGTTCTCACCTTCTGAGTACTTCT
ACGACGGCTCCTGCATACCGTCCCCCGAGGGTGAATTTGGGGACGAGTTTGTGCCGCGAGTGGCTGCCTT
CGGAGCGCACAAAGCAGAGCTGCAGGGCTCAGATGAGGACGAGCACGTGCGAGCGCCTACCGGCCACCAC
CAGGCTGGTCACTGCCTCATGTGGGCCTGCAAAGCCTGCAAGAGGAAGTCCACCACCATGGATCGGCGGA
AGGCAGCCACTATGCGCGAGCGGAGGCGCCTGAAGAAGGTCAACCAGGCTTTCGAAACCCTCAAGAGGTG
TACCACGACCAACCCCAACCAGAGGCTGCCCAAGGTGGAGATCCTCAGGAATGCCATCCGCTACATCGAG
AGCCTGCAGGAGTTGCTGAGAGAGCAGGTGGAGAACTACTATAGCCTGCCGGGACAGAGCTGCTCGGAGC
CCACCAGCCCCACCTCCAACTGCTCTGATGGCATGCCCGAATGTAACAGTCCTGTCTGGTCCAGAAAGAG
CAGTACTTTTGACAGCATCTACTGTCCTGATGTATCAAATGTATATGCCACAGATAAAAACTCCTTATCC
AGCTTGGATTGCTTATCCAACATAGTGGACCGGATCACCTCCTCAGAGCAACCTGGGTTGCCTCTCCAGG
ATCTGGCTTCTCTCTCTCCAGTTGCCAGCACCGATTCACAGCCTGCAACTCCAGG
