>Addgene plasmid #78331 | hMYF5-3xHA-IRES-hrGFP (#397) | addgene partial sequence | sequence record 152195 | IRES-R 5'-CCTCACATTGCCAAAAGACG-3'
ACGCACACCGGCCTTATTCCAAGCGGCTTCGGCCAGTAACGTTAGGGGGGGGGGAGGGAGAGGGGGGTAA
CCCTATGCAGTCGTCGAGGAATTGCTATTAAGCGTAGTCAGGTACATCGTAAGGGTAAGCGTAATCCGGA
ACGTCGTACGGATACGCGTAGTCTGGAACGTCATATGGGTACTCGAGTCGACGCATGCGAATTCGTAGCA
CATGATAGATAAGCCTGGAACTAGAAGCCCCTGGAGTTGCAGGCTGTGAATCGGTGCTGGCAACTGGAGA
GAGAGAAGCCAGATCCTGGAGAGGCAACCCAGGTTGCTCTGAGGAGGTGATCCGGTCCACTATGTTGGAT
AAGCAATCCAAGCTGGATAAGGAGTTTTTATCTGTGGCATATACATTTGATACATCAGGACAGTAGATGC
TGTCAAAAGTACTGCTCTTTCTGGACCAGACAGGACTGTTACATTCGGGCATGCCATCAGAGCAGTTGGA
GGTGGGGCTGGTGGGCTCCGAGCAGCTCTGTCCCGGCAGGCTATAGTAGTTCTCCACCTGCTCTCTCAGC
AACTCCTGCAGGCTCTCGATGTAGCGGATGGCATTCCTGAGGATCTCCACCTTGGGCAGCCTCTGGTTGG
GGTTGGTCGTGGTACACCTCTTGAGGGTTTCGAAAGCCTGGTTGACCTTCTTCAGGCGCCTCCGCTCGCG
CATAGTGGCTGCCTTCCGCCGATCCATGGTGGTGGACTTCCTCTTGCAGGCTTTGCAGGCCCACATGAGG
CAGTGACCAGCCTGGTGGTGGCCGGTAGGCGCTCGCACGTGCTCGTCCTCATCTGAGCCCTGCAGCTCTG
CTTTGTGCGCTCCGAA
